>Addgene plasmid #218163 | peSCBE3-NG | addgene full sequence | sequence record 433173 | Addgene NGS Result
TCAGCCAATCGACTGGCGAGCGGCATCGCATTCTTCGCATCCCGCCTCTGGCGGATGCAGGAAGATCAAC
GGATCTCGGCCCAGTTGACCCAGGGCTGTCGCCACAATGTCGCGGGAGCGGATCAACCGAGCAAAGGCAT
GACCGACTGGACCTTCCTTCTGAAGGCTCTTCTCCTTGAGCCACCTGTCCGCCAAGGCAAAGCGCTCACA
GCAGTGGTCATTCTCGAGATAATCGACGCGTACCAACTTGCCATCCTGAAGAATGGTGCAGTGTCTCGGC
ACCCCATAGGGAACCTTTGCCATCAACTCGGCAAGATGCAGCGTCGTGTTGGCATCGTGTCCCACGCCGA
GGAGAAGTACCTGCCCATCGAGTTCATGGACACGGGCGACCGGGCTTGCAGGCGAGTGAGGTGGCAGGGG
CAATGGATCAGAGATGATCTGCTCTGCCTGTGGCCCCGCTGCCGCAAAGGCAAATGGATGGGCGCTGCGC
TTTACATTTGGCAGGCGCCAGAATGTGTCAGAGACAACTCCAAGGTCCGGTGTAACGGGCGACGTGGCAG
GATCGAACGGCTCGTCGTCCAGACCTGACCACGAGGGCATGACGAGCGTCCCTCCCGGACCCAGCGCAGC
ACGCAGGGCCTCGATCAGTCCAAGTGGCCCATCTTCGAGGGGCCGGACGCTACGGAAGGAGCTGTGGACC
AGCAGCACACCGCCGGGGGTAACCCCAAGGTTGAGAAGCTGACCGATGAGCTCGGCTTTTCGCCATTCGT
ATTGCACGACATTGCACTCCACCGCTGATGACATCAGTCGATCATAGCACGATCAACGGCACTGTTGCAA
ATAGTCGGTGGTGATAAACTTATCATCCCCTTTTGCTGATGGAGCTGCACATGAACCCATTCAAAGGCCG
GCATTTTCAGCGTGACATCATTCTGTGGGCCGTACGCTGGTACTGCAAATACGGCATCAGTTACCGTGAG
CTGCAGGTCGACGGATCCCTTTAGTGAGGGTTAATTGCGGCCGCGAATTCTTGAAGACGAAAGGGCCTCG
TGATACGCCTATTTTTATAGGTTAATGTCATGATAATAATGGTTTCTTAGACGTCAGGTGGCACTTTTCG
GGGAAATGTGCGCGGAACCCCTATTTGTTTATTTTTCTAAATACATTCAAATATGTATCCGCTCATGAGA
CAATAACCCTGATAAATGCTTCAATAATATTGAAAAAGGAAGAGTATGAGTATTCAACATTTCCGTGTCG
CCCTTATTCCCTTTTTTGCGGCATTTTGCCTTCCTGTTTTTGCTCACCCAGAAACGCTGGTGAAAGTAAA
AGATGCTGAAGATCAGTTGGGTGCACGAGTGGGTTACATCGAACTGGATCTCAACAGCGGTAAGATCCTT
GAGAGTTTTCGCCCCGAAGAACGTTTTCCAATGATGAGCACTTTTAAAGTTCTGCTATGTGGCGCGGTAT
TATCCCGTGTTGACGCCGGGCAAGAGCAACTCGGTCGCCGCATACACTATTCTCAGAATGACTTGGTTGA
GTACTCACCAGTCACAGAAAAGCATCTTACGGATGGCATGACAGTAAGAGAATTATGCAGTGCTGCCATA
ACCATGAGTGATAACACTGCGGCCAACTTACTTCTGACAACGATCGGAGGACCGAAGGAGCTAACCGCTT
TTTTGCACAACATGGGGGATCATGTAACTCGCCTTGATCGTTGGGAACCGGAGCTGAATGAAGCCATACC
AAACGACGAGCGTGACACCACGATGCCTGCAGCAATGGCAACAACGTTGCGCAAACTATTAACTGGCGAA
CTACTTACTCTAGCTTCCCGGCAACAATTAATAGACTGGATGGAGGCGGATAAAGTTGCAGGACCACTTC
TGCGCTCGGCCCTTCCGGCTGGCTGGTTTATTGCTGATAAATCTGGAGCCGGTGAGCGTGGGTCTCGCGG
TATCATTGCAGCACTGGGGCCAGATGGTAAGCCCTCCCGTATCGTAGTTATCTACACGACGGGGAGTCAG
GCAACTATGGATGAACGAAATAGACAGATCGCTGAGATAGGTGCCTCACTGATTAAGCATTGGTAACTGT
CAGACCAAGTTTACTCATATATACTTTAGATTGATTTAAAACTTCATTTTTAATTTAAAAGGATCTAGGT
GAAGATCCTTTTTGATAATCTCATGACCAAAATCCCTTAACGTGAGTTTTCGTTCCACTGAGCGTCAGAC
CCCGTAGAAAAGATCAAAGGATCTTCTTGAGATCCTTTTTTTCTGCGCGTAATCTGCTGCTTGCAAACAA
AAAAACCACCGCTACCAGCGGTGGTTTGTTTGCCGGATCAAGAGCTACCAACTCTTTTTCCGAAGGTAAC
TGGCTTCAGCAGAGCGCAGATACCAAATACTGTCCTTCTAGTGTAGCCGTAGTTAGGCCACCACTTCAAG
AACTCTGTAGCACCGCCTACATACCTCGCTCTGCTAATCCTGTTACCAGTGGCTGCTGCCAGTGGCGATA
AGTCGTGTCTTACCGGGTTGGACTCAAGACGATAGTTACCGGATAAGGCGCAGCGGTCGGGCTGAACGGG
GGGTTCGTGCACACAGCCCAGCTTGGAGCGAACGACCTACACCGAACTGAGATACCTACAGCGTGAGCTA
TGAGAAAGCGCCACGCTTCCCGAAGGGAGAAAGGCGGACAGGTATCCGGTAAGCGGCAGGGTCGGAACAG
GAGAGCGCACGAGGGAGCTTCCAGGGGGAAACGCCTGGTATCTTTATAGTCCTGTCGGGTTTCGCCACCT
CTGACTTGAGCGTCGATTTTTGTGATGCTCGTCAGGGGGGCGGAGCCTATGGAAAAACGCCAGCAACGCG
GCCTTTTTACGGTTCCTGGCCTTTTGCTGGCCTTTTGCTCACATGTTCTTTCCTGCGTTATCCCCTGATT
CTGTGGATAACCGTATTACCGCCTTTGAGTGAGCTGATACCGCTCGCCGCAGCCGAACGACCGAGCGCAG
CGAGTCAGTGAGCGAGGAAGCGGAAGAGCGCTGACTTCCGCGTTTCCAGACTTTACGAAACACGGAAACC
GAAGACCATTCATGTTGTTGCTCAGGTCGCAGACGTTTTGCAGCAGCAGTCGCTTCACGTTCGCTCGCGT
ATCGGTGATTCATTCTGCTAACCAGTAAGGCAACCCCGCCAGCCTAGCCGGGTCCTCAACGACAGGAGCA
CGATCATGCGCACCCGTCAGATCCAGACATGATAAGATACATTGATGAGTTTGGACAAACCACAACTAGA
ATGCAGTGAAAAAAATGCTTTATTTGTGAAATTTGTGATGCTATTGCTTTATTTGTAACCATTATAAGCT
GCAATAAACAAGTTCCCGCACGATCAGCGTCCCGCCGACCAGGAGCAGTGCGGCCAGCACTGCCGCTAAC
GCCTGGTCCTGGTCCCGGTCCTGGTGGTGCATCAGTCCTCCCCGTGATCACTTCGGCACCCACCGTAGTG
ATCACCCCCGACAGCGGATCAAGGGGTTTGCGGGTCCCGGTCGGCGCCGGGCGGGGGAGGCAGGAGCCGC
CGACGCTGCCTCTGGGACGGGCCGGACGGCAGGGGGACCGGCGGCCGGGCGAGCTGCAGCCGGGGGTCCG
GCAGGGCCGGAGCGGGCGGAACCGTGCTCTGACCTGCGGCCCGAGTTTCGTCACGTGACGGAATGGAAGG
CTGCTGCATTTCGTCACGTGACGTATCTCGGCGAGCGACTGCCGACGCCACGGCGGACACGATCGCCTCG
CGCTGGCGCCGGGCCTCGTACGCCCGCTGGCGGCAGGAGCGGCGGCAGTAGTCCCGGCTCCGGCCGACGC
CGGATTGCTTGATCTCCGAGCCGCACCAGGCGCAGAGCTTCGCGCCGTCGGCGTCCCTGGGGGTGGTGGT
GCTCATGGCCGACGACCGTACGCGGCACGTCTCGTAGCGAGGCGAGTCGGGCGCGAGGTACCGCCTGCAC
GAAGTGCCGGCGGGGCCGACCCCGGGCGAGTAATCCCAGGATTACTCCCGCGGCTTCGACCCCGGCCGCC
GTCGCCGCGTACGTCACCGACCCCCGCCGTACGTCACCGGGATGACGTACGGCGGGGGGGAGCGAGTTAG
TGCGAAGTGGGCCCACTTGCGAGCCGGGCGATGTGCCGGGCGGCCCGCTCCTGGCGGTCGTCGGCGTCGT
CGTCCTGGTCGTCGTCCTGCTCTCGCCGTCGGCGTGCAGTTGCTTCCTCGCGGCGCTGGGCGAGGGCGGC
GAGCATGTCGGCGTACGCCTCGGCCACCTCCCCCGCCGTGAGCACCACCACTGTGTCGGCCGCGTCGGCC
AGCGCCAGGACCTCCCGCACCCGTTCGCCCACGGCCGCCGAATCCTCGTTGCCGTCCTTGCCTTCGGCGG
CCCGGGTCGCCTCGAGGTCGAGGGCGCGGCGGGTGACCGCGTGCCATCCGTCCTCGGTCACGGCGACCCC
GGCCCGCAGCTCCCCGCCGTCGGCGTCGGCCGCCAGGAGCAGATCGAGGTCGTCGGCCTCGGTGTCGCCG
CCGTCGAGCCCGAGCATCTGCCGCAGGTAGCGGGTCCATTCGATGGCCCGGCGTCCCCGGGTTGCCCGCT
CGTACTCGTGCCAGCGCGAGAGGTTCCACTCCAGCGAGCCGACCCCGGCGGCGTCGTCCTCGGTCATGCC
GCCGGTCAGGTCCCCGATCCGTCCGAGGAGTTCGAACGGGGCGACGTTCCCGCCGGTCGCCGTCTTGAGG
TCGGCGCGGGCGAGTTCGAGGGCGGGCGCCTTCCCGTCCTGGGTCTTGGCGATGTACTCGGCGAGGTCGT
TGGCGTCGCGCTCGGTCTCCAGCCGCTTGAAGTCGACGCCGTGCCGGTCGTCGGGCGTGAAGGCGGGGTT
GACCTTGCGCAGGGCGGCGGTCCACACGGACCGCCAGTGCCCCTGCCACTCGTCGAGCGCGGCGCCGGTC
GGCTCGAAGGTGGCGACGATCTGCTTCGCGGACCGCTCCCCCTCGGTCCGGCCGCCGACCAGGACGATCG
CGTGGATGTGCGGGTGCCAGCCGTTGATCTGCCCCACGGTGACTTCGGTCGCGCGGATCATGCCGACGTA
CCCGATCCGGTCTCGGATGCCCTCGCGGTCGGCGGCCCGGTGCCCGTCCTTGGCCCGGCGTCCGGCCCAC
GTGCCGCCCGTGATCAGTCGCTGGTAGGCGCCCGGCCGCCGGGGGCTGTCCGGCGTCTTCCGGGTGCCCT
GGAGGGCGTCCATGAGGTCCGCGAGCCGGTCCGTGTGCCCATGGCGGGCCGTGAAGGTGACCAGGTAGGC
GGTCCCCCCGCGCTTGATCCACTCGACCACGGCGGCGGTGATCTCCTCGGCCCGCTTGTGCCGGATCGTG
GCGGCGCAGACCGGGCAGAGCCAGATCCGCCCGCACCGCATCAGGCCCAGGACCACGGACGTTCCGGCCG
CCGTCTGGGCGACGATCACGCCGGAGGCAGGGTCCATCAGGGCGCGGCCGCAGCCCTTGCACGCGGCGTC
CCCGCTGATCCGCCACAGCGTCCGGCGGCGGCTGTACCGGGCGGCTTTCCGCAGTCGGGCAGCGTCGCTC
CGCGACGTGCTTCCTACTTCCGAGAGGCTGTCGCCTCTCGGGCTCTCCCCATCCACCCCGTCCGGAGAAA
CCGCAGGTCGGAGGGGTGCGGGAAACTCTGTTGTTTCTTTCCCAAGGTGTTCGCTTTTGCCTCGGGCGGC
ATCTCGCGTCACACGCGCGATCGCCCGCTTCGCTGCCATCCGGCAGCGGTCTGAGCAGTAGATACGCGGC
CGTTTGCCCGGTGTGTGGGCAATTGCGGTCCCGCAGTGGCAGCGGGGCCCGGCGGGCCGATCTGGCAATG
CCTCGGCATCGCTCCGTACTCTGGGCACGAGCAACGTTCCTGTCTCGCCCGGCTAAGGGGCGCGAGTCTG
GGAGCGGACGGGTCGGAGGTGCGAAGTCCGGCCCGTTGCTCTTTGGTCTGGTGGGAATCCTGGCACCAAT
CGGGCCAGAGGTTCCCTCCGCCACTCCCGACGCCCCTTGGGGCTGGTGTGACTTGGAGGGCCGAAGAGAG
CCCCGCCGGTGATCCGGCGGGGCTTTGACGTGCGGTCAGTGCGTGTGTCGGCGAGCGATGGCCACGAGGC
CCTGGAAGCCGAGCGGTCCGGCGAAGTCGGCCCAGTCGCAACCGGGCTCAGCGCAGTGGGCGGACCAGCC
ACCGCCGTTGGGGTCCTGGACCAGGTTCACGGTCCCCTCGGTCAGGCGTCCGTCGAAGTCGGTCATGGTC
GGTCTCCTGGTGGGTGGGGGCGGGGCGCCAGCACGAAGTGCCGGCGCCCCGCGGGGGTTGGTCGGGTCAG
GCGCCGAACCGGCGGGCGGCGGCGGCGACCAGGCCGTCGGCGGCGGCCATGGCGCGGTCGCGGTCGGTGG
TGAGGGCGGTGCGGTCGGCGGCGGCCCAGTCCTGCTCTCACGCAACGTCTACGTGGACGCTCAGGGCGAC
ACGATCGAGGTCGGGGAGTCCGTCGCTCCGGCGGGCCGCTGGCGCGTCCACCGGGACTGATCAAGGCGAA
TACTTCATATGGCCCTGCAGGCGGAAGTCAGGTAGACACGACTTCCGCTAGTCCTTGCAAGGTCTGCTGA
CGTGAGGCGGGGCGGTCGTTTTTGACCGCCCTGCCTTCGTCATGTAGGCTCGCTCGCTGTGCCTGGCGTG
TCATCAGACGCCCAGGTCCCGGTGCCGTGAGGCCCGGGCCATCGAGCCGGTGGTACGTGGCTGCGGTCCC
CTTGTGAGGGCTGCGCGCCGTGTGCTGTCCGGCGCGCACAGCCTTGAATCCACCCGCGGGGGCCGGCCGG
TCTCCGTGAGCTCGAGTAGACGACGGAGACGTAATGGAGGCCTCCCCCGCCTCCGGCCCCCGCCACCTGA
TGGACCCGCACATCTTCACCTCCAACTTCAACAACGGCATCGGCCGCCACAAGACCTACCTGTGCTACGA
GGTCGAGCGGCTGGACAACGGCACCTCCGTCAAGATGGACCAGCACCGGGGCTTCCTGCACAACCAGGCC
AAGAACCTGCTGTGCGGCTTCTACGGCCGCCACGCCGAGCTGCGGTTCCTGGACCTGGTCCCCTCCCTGC
AGCTGGACCCCGCCCAGATCTACCGCGTCACCTGGTTCATCTCCTGGTCCCCGTGCTTCTCCTGGGGCTG
CGCCGGCGAGGTCCGGGCCTTCCTGCAGGAGAACACCCACGTCCGCCTGCGGATCTTCGCCGCCCGCATC
TTCGACTACGACCCCCTGTACAAGGAAGCCCTGCAGATGCTGCGGGACGCCGGCGCCCAGGTCTCCATCA
TGACCTACGACGAGTTCAAGCACTGCTGGGACACCTTCGTGGACCACCAGGGCTGCCCCTTCCAGCCCTG
GGACGGCCTGGACGAGCACTCCCAGGCCCTGTCCGGCCGCCTGCGGGCCATCCTGCAGAACCAGGGCAAC
TCCGGCTCCGAGACCCCGGGCACCTCCGAGTCCGCCACCCCCGAGTCCTCCGGCTCGGAGACCCCGGGCA
CCTCGGAGTCCGCCACCCCGGAGTCCGACAAGAAGTACAGCATCGGCCTGGCCATCGGCACCAACAGCGT
GGGCTGGGCGGTCATCACCGACGAGTACAAGGTCCCCTCCAAGAAGTTCAAGGTCCTGGGCAACACCGAC
CGGCACTCGATCAAGAAGAACCTGATCGGCGCCCTGCTCTTCGACAGCGGCGAGACCGCCGAGGCGACCC
GCCTGAAGCGGACCGCGCGCCGGCGCTACACCCGGCGCAAGAACCGCATCTGCTACCTCCAGGAAATCTT
CTCCAACGAGATGGCCAAGGTCGACGACTCGTTCTTCCACCGGCTCGAGGAGAGCTTCCTGGTGGAGGAG
GACAAGAAGCACGAGCGCCACCCGATCTTCGGCAACATCGTCGACGAGGTGGCCTACCACGAGAAGTACC
CCACCATCTACCACCTCCGCAAGAAGCTGGTCGACTCGACCGACAAGGCGGACCTGCGGCTCATCTACCT
GGCCCTCGCGCACATGATCAAGTTCCGCGGCCACTTCCTCATCGAGGGCGACCTGAACCCGGACAACTCC
GACGTCGACAAGCTCTTCATCCAGCTGGTGCAGACCTACAACCAGCTGTTCGAGGAGAACCCCATCAACG
CCAGCGGCGTCGACGCCAAGGCGATCCTCTCCGCGCGCCTGAGCAAGTCCCGGCGCCTGGAGAACCTCAT
CGCCCAGCTGCCGGGCGAGAAGAAGAACGGCCTCTTCGGCAACCTGATCGCGCTGTCGCTCGGCCTGACC
CCCAACTTCAAGAGCAACTTCGACCTGGCCGAGGACGCGAAGCTCCAGCTGTCCAAGGACACCTACGACG
ACGACCTGGACAACCTGCTCGCCCAGATCGGCGACCAGTACGCGGACCTCTTCCTGGCCGCGAAGAACCT
CTCGGACGCCATCCTGCTCAGCGACATCCTGCGGGTCAACACCGAGATCACCAAGGCCCCGCTGTCGGCG
AGCATGATCAAGCGGTACGACGAGCACCACCAGGACCTGACCCTGCTCAAGGCCCTCGTGCGCCAGCAGC
TGCCCGAGAAGTACAAGGAAATCTTCTTCGACCAGTCCAAGAACGGCTACGCCGGCTACATCGACGGCGG
CGCGTCGCAGGAGGAGTTCTACAAGTTCATCAAGCCGATCCTGGAGAAGATGGACGGCACCGAGGAGCTG
CTCGTCAAGCTGAACCGCGAGGACCTGCTCCGCAAGCAGCGGACCTTCGACAACGGCTCCATCCCGCACC
AGATCCACCTGGGCGAGCTGCACGCCATCCTCCGGCGCCAGGAGGACTTCTACCCCTTCCTGAAGGACAA
CCGCGAGAAGATCGAGAAGATCCTGACCTTCCGCATCCCGTACTACGTCGGCCCCCTGGCCCGCGGCAAC
TCCCGGTTCGCGTGGATGACCCGGAAGTCGGAGGAGACCATCACCCCGTGGAACTTCGAGGAGGTCGTGG
ACAAGGGCGCCTCCGCCCAGTCGTTCATCGAGCGCATGACCAACTTCGACAAGAACCTCCCGAACGAGAA
GGTCCTGCCCAAGCACTCCCTGCTCTACGAGTACTTCACCGTGTACAACGAGCTGACCAAGGTCAAGTAC
GTGACCGAGGGCATGCGGAAGCCGGCCTTCCTGTCGGGCGAGCAGAAGAAGGCGATCGTCGACCTGCTCT
TCAAGACCAACCGCAAGGTCACCGTGAAGCAGCTGAAGGAGGACTACTTCAAGAAGATCGAGTGCTTCGA
CTCCGTCGAGATCAGCGGCGTGGAGGACCGCTTCAACGCCTCCCTGGGCACCTACCACGACCTGCTCAAG
ATCATCAAGGACAAGGACTTCCTCGACAACGAGGAGAACGAGGACATCCTGGAGGACATCGTCCTCACCC
TGACCCTCTTCGAGGACCGCGAGATGATCGAGGAGCGGCTCAAGACCTACGCCCACCTGTTCGACGACAA
GGTGATGAAGCAGCTGAAGCGGCGCCGGTACACCGGCTGGGGCCGCCTCTCCCGGAAGCTGATCAACGGC
ATCCGGGACAAGCAGAGCGGCAAGACCATCCTGGACTTCCTCAAGTCCGACGGCTTCGCCAACCGCAACT
TCATGCAGCTCATCCACGACGACAGCCTGACCTTCAAGGAGGACATCCAGAAGGCCCAGGTCTCGGGCCA
GGGCGACAGCCTCCACGAGCACATCGCCAACCTGGCGGGCTCCCCGGCGATCAAGAAGGGCATCCTCCAG
ACCGTCAAGGTCGTGGACGAGCTGGTCAAGGTGATGGGCCGCCACAAGCCCGAGAACATCGTGATCGAGA
TGGCCCGGGAGAACCAGACCACCCAGAAGGGCCAGAAGAACTCGCGCGAGCGGATGAAGCGGATCGAGGA
GGGCATCAAGGAGCTGGGCAGCCAGATCCTGAAGGAGCACCCGGTCGAGAACACCCAGCTCCAGAACGAG
AAGCTGTACCTCTACTACCTCCAGAACGGCCGCGACATGTACGTGGACCAGGAGCTGGACATCAACCGGC
TGTCCGACTACGACGTCGACCACATCGTGCCGCAGTCCTTCCTGAAGGACGACTCGATCGACAACAAGGT
CCTGACCCGCTCGGACAAGAACCGGGGCAAGTCCGACAACGTGCCCTCGGAGGAGGTCGTGAAGAAGATG
AAGAACTACTGGCGCCAGCTGCTCAACGCCAAGCTCATCACCCAGCGCAAGTTCGACAACCTGACCAAGG
CCGAGCGGGGCGGCCTGAGCGAGCTGGACAAGGCGGGCTTCATCAAGCGCCAGCTGGTCGAGACCCGGCA
GATCACCAAGCACGTGGCCCAGATCCTGGACTCCCGGATGAACACCAAGTACGACGAGAACGACAAGCTG
ATCCGCGAGGTCAAGGTGATCACCCTCAAGAGCAAGCTGGTCTCCGACTTCCGCAAGGACTTCCAGTTCT
ACAAGGTCCGGGAGATCAACAACTACCACCACGCCCACGACGCGTACCTGAACGCCGTCGTGGGCACCGC
GCTGATCAAGAAGTACCCGAAGCTGGAGTCCGAGTTCGTCTACGGCGACTACAAGGTCTACGACGTGCGC
AAGATGATCGCCAAGAGCGAGCAGGAGATCGGCAAGGCCACCGCGAAGTACTTCTTCTACTCCAACATCA
TGAACTTCTTCAAGACCGAGATCACCCTGGCCAACGGCGAGATCCGCAAGCGGCCCCTGATCGAGACCAA
CGGCGAGACCGGCGAGATCGTCTGGGACAAGGGCCGCGACTTCGCCACCGTCCGGAAGGTGCTGTCGATG
CCGCAGGTCAACATCGTGAAGAAGACCGAGGTGCAGACCGGCGGCTTCAGCAAGGAGTCCATCCGGCCCA
AGCGCAACAGCGACAAGCTGATCGCCCGGAAGAAGGACTGGGACCCGAAGAAGTACGGCGGCTTCGTCAG
CCCCACCGTCGCCTACTCCGTGCTGGTCGTGGCGAAGGTCGAGAAGGGCAAGAGCAAGAAGCTGAAGTCC
GTGAAGGAGCTGCTCGGCATCACCATCATGGAGCGCTCCTCGTTCGAGAAGAACCCGATCGACTTCCTGG
AGGCCAAGGGCTACAAGGAGGTCAAGAAGGACCTCATCATCAAGCTGCCCAAGTACAGCCTGTTCGAGCT
GGAGAACGGCCGCAAGCGGATGCTCGCCTCCGCGCGGTTCCTGCAAAAGGGCAACGAGCTGGCCCTCCCG
TCGAAGTACGTCAACTTCCTGTACCTCGCGTCCCACTACGAGAAGCTGAAGGGCTCGCCCGAGGACAACG
AGCAGAAGCAGCTCTTCGTGGAGCAGCACAAGCACTACCTGGACGAGATCATCGAGCAGATCAGCGAGTT
CAGCAAGCGCGTCATCCTGGCCGACGCGAACCTCGACAAGGTGCTGTCCGCCTACAACAAGCACCGCGAC
AAGCCGATCCGGGAGCAGGCGGAGAACATCATCCACCTGTTCACCCTCACCAACCTGGGTGCCCCGCGGG
CCTTCAAGTACTTCGACACCACCATCGACCGCAAGGTCTACCGCTCCACCAAGGAGGTCCTCGACGCGAC
CCTGATCCACCAGAGCATCACCGGCCTGTACGAGACCCGCATCGACCTGAGCCAGCTGGGCGGCGACTCG
GGCGGCTCCACCAACCTGTCGGACATCATCGAGAAGGAGACCGGCAAGCAGCTGGTGATCCAGGAGTCCA
TCCTGATGCTGCCGGAGGAAGTGGAGGAAGTGATCGGCAACAAGCCGGAGTCGGACATCCTGGTGCACAC
CGCCTACGACGAGTCGACCGACGAGAACGTCATGCTGCTGACCTCGGACGCCCCGGAGTACAAGCCGTGG
GCCCTGGTCATCCAGGACTCCAACGGCGAGAACAAGATCAAGATGCTGTGAGAATTCAGATCTACGCGTT
C
[179 nt withheld, positions 11972-12150]
AAGCTTGCATGCCTGCAGGTCGACGGATCTTTTCCGCTGCATAACCCTGCTTCGGGGTCATTATAGCGAT
TTTTTCGGTATATCCATCCTTTTTCGCACGATATACAGGATTTTGCCAAAGGGTTCGTGTAGACTTTCCT
TGGTGTATCCAACGGCGTCAGCCGGGCAGGATAGGTGAAGTAGGCCCACCCGCGAGCGGGTGTTCCTTCT
TCACTGTCCCTTATTCGCACCTGGCGGTGCTCAACGGGAATCCTGCTCTGCGAGGCTGGCCGGCTACCGC
CGGCGTAACAGATGAGGGCAAGCGGATGGCTGATGAAACCAAGCCAACCAGGAAGGGCAGCCCACCTATC
AAGGTGTACTGCCTTCCAGACGAACGAAGAGCGATTGAGGAAAAGGCGGCGGCGGCCGGCATGAGCCTGT
CGGCCTACCTGCTGGCCGTCGGCCAGGGCTACAAAATCACGGGCGTCGTGGACTATGAGCACGTCCGCGA
GCTGGCCCGCATCAATGGCGACCTGGGCCGCCTGGGCGGCCTGCTGAAACTCTGGCTCACCGACGACCCG
CGCACGGCGCGGTTCGGTGATGCCACGATCCTCGCCCTGCTGGCGAAGATCGAAGAGAAGCAGGACGAGC
TTGGCAAGGTCATGATGGGCGTGGTCCGCCCGAGGGCAGAGCCATGACTTTTTTAGCCGCTAAAACGGCC
GGGGGGTGCGCGTGATTGCCAAGCACGTCCCCATGCGCTCCATCAAGAAGAGCGACTTCGCGGAGCTGGT
GAAGTACATCACCGACGAGCAAGGCAAGACCGATCCCCGGGGACCTGCAGGTCGACTCTAGAGTTTTAGA
GCTAGAAATAGCAAGTTAAAATAAGGCTAGTCCGTTATCAACTTGAAAAAGTGGCACCGAGTCGGTGCTA
AAAAAAAACCCCGCCCCTGACAGGGCGGGGTTTTTTTTGTAGCCTCAGGAGTTGTAGCGTGCACGCGGTC
GATCTTGACGGCTGGCGAGAGGTGCGGGGAGGATCTGACCGACGCGGTCCACACGTGGCACCGCGATGCT
GTTGTGGGCACAATCGTGCCGGTTGGTAGGATCCAGCTAGCTATTTACCCGCAGGACATATCCACGCCCT
CCTACATCGAAGCTGAAAGCACGAGATTCTTCGCCCTCCGAGAGCTGCATCAGGTCGGAGACGCTGTCGA
ACTTTTCGATCAGAAACTTCTCGACAGACGTCGCGGTGAGTTCAGGCTTTTTCATATCTCATTGCCCCCG
GACGAGCGTCTGCTCCGCCATTCGCCGTCCGCCGTGCCAATCGGATCAGCCGTCCAAATGCGGGATTTTC
GTTAGTCGGAGGCCAAACGGCATTGAGCGTCAGCATATCATCAGCGAGCTGAAGAAAGACAATCCCCGAT
CCGCTCCACGTGTTGCCCCAGCAATCAGCGCGACCTTGCCCCTCCAACGTCATCTCGTTCTCCGCTCATG
AGC
Features (pLannotate 1.2.2; 25 found; start..end, strand, type, name):
      4..804     -  CDS            ApmR: aminoglycoside 3-N-acetyltransferase type IV ; aac(3)IV; confers resistance to apramycin (Paget and Davies, 1996)
    998..1016    -  promoter       T3 promoter: promoter for bacteriophage T3 RNA polymerase
   1131..1235    +  promoter       AmpR promoter: bla
   1236..2096    +  CDS            AmpR: β-lactamase; bla; confers resistance to ampicillin, carbenicillin, and related antibiotics
   2267..2855    +  rep_origin     ori: high-copy-number ColE1/pMB1/pBR322/pUC origin of replication
   3040..3168    +  CDS            YPB1_ECOLX (fragment): Protein predicted: Swiss-Prot protein existence level 4. From Escherichia coli.
   3240..3374    -  polyA_signal   SV40 poly(A) signal: SV40 polyadenylation signal
   3370..3462    -  CDS            Y8KD_STRLI (fragment): Protein predicted: Swiss-Prot protein existence level 4. From Streptomyces lividans.
   4130..5497    -  CDS            rep: REP_STRLI - Protein inferred from homology: Swiss-Prot protein existence level 3. Essential for the autonomous replication of the plasmid pIJ101. From Streptomyces lividans.
   6129..6296    -  CDS            Y6KD_STRLI: Protein predicted: Swiss-Prot protein existence level 4. From Streptomyces lividans.
   6370..6465    -  CDS            kilB (fragment): KILB_STRLI - Protein predicted: Swiss-Prot protein existence level 4. Involved in plasmid transfer. From Streptomyces lividans.
   6460..6567    +  CDS            korA (fragment): KORA_STRLI - Protein predicted: Swiss-Prot protein existence level 4. Controls plasmid transfer and prevents the lethal effects of the tra/kilA gene. Repressor for the transcription of certain pIJ101 promoters, including those the from kilA and kilB loci. From Streptomyces lividans.
   6592..6893    +  promoter       rpsL promoter: promoter for the Xylanimonas cellulosilytica ribosomal protein S12 gene
   6894..7490    +  CDS            APOBEC3A: ABC3A_HUMAN - Experimental evidence at protein level: Swiss-Prot protein existence level 1. DNA deaminase (cytidine deaminase) with restriction activity against viruses, foreign DNA and mobility of retrotransposons. Exhibits antiviral activity against adeno-associated virus (AAV) and human T- cell leukemia virus type 1 (HTLV-1) and may inhibit the mobility of LTR and non-LTR retrotransposons. Selectively targets single-stranded DNA and can deaminate both methylcytosine and cytosine in foreign DNA. Can induce somatic hypermutation in the nuclear and mitochondrial DNA. May also play a role in th
   7587..11687   +  CDS            cas9: CAS9_STRP1 - Also known as csn1 From Streptococcus pyogenes serotype M1.
  11700..11948   +  CDS            UGI: UNGI_BPPB2 - Experimental evidence at protein level: Swiss-Prot protein existence level 1. This protein binds specifically and reversibly to the host uracil-DNA glycosylase, preventing removal of uracil residues from PBS2 DNA by the host uracil-excision repair system. From Bacillus phage PBS2 (Bacteriophage PBS2).
  11972..12109   +  CDS            M13 gene VIII (fragment) (sequence withheld): pVIII; VIII; major coat protein
  12116..12150   +  terminator     fd terminator (fragment) (sequence withheld): central terminator from bacteriophage fd (Otsuka and Kunisawa, 1982)
  12151..12174   -  misc_feature   MCS (fragment): pUC18/19 multiple cloning site
  12314..12423   +  oriT           oriT: incP origin of transfer
  12456..12827   +  CDS            traJ: oriT-recognizing protein; traJ
  12865..12954   +  CDS            traI (fragment): TRAI6_ECOLX - Experimental evidence at protein level: Swiss-Prot protein existence level 1. The initiation process of transfer DNA synthesis requires the interaction of at least three plasmid-specific components (TraH, I, and J) at the transfer origin resulting in the assembly of a specialised nucleoprotein complex - the relaxosome. Site- and strand-specific cleavage at the transfer origin is dependent on TraI and TraJ. From Escherichia coli.
  12964..12983   -  misc_feature   MCS (fragment): pUC18/19 multiple cloning site
  12983..13058   +  misc_RNA       gRNA scaffold: guide RNA scaffold for the Streptococcus pyogenes CRISPR/Cas9 system
  13239..13395   -  CDS            HygR (fragment): aminoglycoside phosphotransferase from E. coli; aph(4)-Ia; confers resistance to hygromycin
