[The description below was written by a language model from this plasmid's Addgene catalogue record and pLannotate feature annotations shown in this document.]
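Description:
peSCBE3-NG is an E. coli–Streptomyces shuttle plasmid built on the pSCBE3 backbone that delivers a cytosine base editor together with an sgRNA cloning cassette for genome editing in Streptomyces. In E. coli it replicates from a high-copy ColE1/pUC-type origin and is selected with apramycin through the aac(3)IV acetyltransferase gene, a marker that also works in actinomycetes. The feature table additionally shows an intact β-lactamase (AmpR) gene with its promoter, although ampicillin is not the listed selection. Replication in Streptomyces is provided by the pIJ101 rep gene and neighbouring pIJ101-derived sequences, including fragments of kilB and korA. An incP oriT with traJ allows the plasmid to be mobilised by conjugation from a suitable E. coli donor into Streptomyces.

The main payload is the eSCBE3-NG fusion, expressed from an rpsL (ribosomal protein S12) promoter. It consists of human APOBEC3A cytidine deaminase carrying Y130F, followed by Streptococcus pyogenes Cas9 and then the phage PBS2 uracil glycosylase inhibitor (UGI), with a phage fd terminator fragment downstream. The Cas9 portion carries D10A, which makes it a nickase, plus L1111R, D1135V, G1218R, E1219F, A1322R, R1335V and T1337R, the substitution set that relaxes PAM recognition to NG. The deaminase converts cytosine to uracil in the displaced strand, and UGI blocks uracil excision so that C-to-T changes are retained. A separate SpCas9 gRNA scaffold next to a multiple-cloning-site fragment marks the programmable sgRNA cassette; the record does not state which promoter drives it. The plasmid is intended for high-efficiency, broad-scope cytosine base editing at NG-PAM targets in Streptomyces.
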