Addgene plasmid #218163: peSCBE3-NG
Purpose: This plasmid harbors the base editor eSCBE3-NG along with an sgRNA cloning cassette, facilitating high-efficiency cytosine base editing at targets bearing NG PAM in Streptomyces.
Depositing lab: Yuhui Sun. Depositing organization: Wuhan University. Publication: Engineered cytosine base editor enabling broad-scope and high-fidelity gene editing in Streptomyces. Wang J, Wang K, Deng Z, Zhong Z, Sun G, Mei Q, Zhou F, Deng Z, Sun Y. Nat Commun. 2024 Jul 7;15(1):5687. doi: 10.1038/s41467-024-49987-3. PubMed 38971862.
Backbone
  Vector backbone: pSCBE3
  Backbone manufacturer: Jian Wang
  Backbone size w/o insert (bp): 8525
  Vector type: Bacterial Expression, CRISPR ; sgRNA transcription
Growth in bacteria
  Bacterial resistance: Apramycin, 25 μg/mL
  Growth temperature: 37°C
  Growth strain: DH5alpha
  Copy number: High Copy
Gene/Insert 1
  Gene/Insert name: escbe3-NG
  Species: S. coelicolor (bacteria)
  Insert size (bp): 5106
  Mutation: Mutation in the portion of deaminase hAPOBEC3A : Y130F, mutations in the portion of SpCas9 : D10A / L1111R / D1135V / G1218R / E1219F / A1322R / R1335V / T1337R.
  Promoter: rpsL promoter
  Cloning method: Gibson Cloning
  Sequencing primers: 5′ CCTGCTCTCACGCAACGTCTAC; 3′ ATCCGCTTGCCCTCATCTGT
Gene/Insert 2
  Gene/Insert name: a programmable sgRNA cloning cassette
  Species: Synthetic
Resource information
  A portion of this plasmid was derived from a plasmid made by: Original clone
Terms and licenses: Academic/Nonprofit Terms; Industry Terms: Not Available to Industry
Depositor comments: Another insert : a programmable sgRNA cloning cassette
How to cite: peSCBE3-NG was a gift from Yuhui Sun (Addgene plasmid # 218163 ; http://n2t.net/addgene:218163 ; RRID:Addgene_218163)
